Addgene plasmid #247452: pEF5-H4-HaloTag-FRT
Purpose: Expresses wild-type H4-Halo under EF1 promoter and can be integrated into FRT site
Depositing lab: Kazuhiro Maeshima. Depositing organization: National Institute of Genetics. Publication: Behaviors of nucleosomes with mutant histone H4s in euchromatic domains of living human cells. Semeigazin A, Iida S, Minami K, Tamura S, Ide S, Higashi K, Toyoda A, Kurokawa K, Maeshima K. Histochem Cell Biol. 2024 Jul;162(1-2):23-40. doi: 10.1007/s00418-024-02293-x. Epub 2024 May 14. PubMed 38743310.
Backbone
  Vector backbone: pEF5
  Backbone manufacturer: Invitrogen, Cat#V602020
  Vector type: Mammalian Expression
  Selectable markers: Hygromycin
Growth in bacteria
  Bacterial resistance: Ampicillin, 100 μg/mL
  Growth temperature: 37°C
  Growth strain: DH5alpha
  Copy number: High Copy
Gene/Insert
  Gene/Insert name: H4 (H4C1)
  Species: H. sapiens (human)
  Insert size (bp): 1263
  Entrez Gene: H4C1 (a.k.a. H4-16, H4C11, H4C12, H4C13, H4C14, H4C15, H4C16, H4C2, H4C3, H4C4, H4C5, H4C6, H4C8, H4C9, H4FA, HIST1H4A)
  Promoter: EF1α
  Tag / fusion protein: HaloTag (C terminal on insert)
  Cloning method: Other
  Sequencing primers: 5′ T7 or EF1a
Terms and licenses: Academic/Nonprofit Terms; Industry Terms: Not Available to Industry
How to cite: pEF5-H4-HaloTag-FRT was a gift from Kazuhiro Maeshima (Addgene plasmid # 247452 ; http://n2t.net/addgene:247452 ; RRID:Addgene_247452)
