[The description below was written by a language model from this plasmid's Addgene catalogue record and pLannotate feature annotations shown in this document.]
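Description:
pEF5-H4-HaloTag-FRT is a 7.1 kb mammalian expression plasmid built on the Invitrogen pEF5 FRT-type backbone. It is designed to express a tagged human histone H4 and to be inserted into a pre-existing genomic FRT site. In bacteria it replicates from a high-copy ColE1/pUC origin and is selected with ampicillin through the bla gene and its promoter. A partial f1 origin and a lac promoter/operator region are also annotated as backbone remnants.

The expression cassette is driven by the strong constitutive human EF-1α promoter, with a T7 promoter just downstream that also serves as a sequencing primer site. The insert is wild-type histone H4 (H4C1). The annotation tool matched it to the bovine protein, which is consistent with how highly conserved H4 is. It is fused at its C terminus to HaloTag, a modified dehalogenase that covalently binds chloroalkane ligands, so the histone can be labelled with fluorescent dyes in living cells. A V5 epitope sequence from the backbone lies downstream of HaloTag, but the record does not state whether it is translated as part of the fusion. A bGH polyadenylation signal ends the transcript.

Next to the cassette, an FRT site sits directly upstream of a hygromycin resistance coding sequence followed by an SV40 poly(A) signal, with no full promoter annotated for it. In this type of system, FLP-mediated recombination into a host-cell FRT site places the hygromycin gene under a resident promoter, so hygromycin resistance selects for correctly integrated, single-site clones. The associated publication suggests its use in imaging nucleosome behaviour in living human cells, where this wild-type construct would be the comparison for mutant H4 versions.
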