Features (pLannotate 1.2.2; 23 found; start..end, strand, type, name):
    628..720     +  CDS            lacI (fragment): lac repressor; lacI; The lac repressor binds to the lac operator to inhibit transcription in E. coli. This inhibition can be relieved by adding lactose or isopropyl-β-D-thiogalactopyranoside (IPTG).
    733..754     +  protein_bind   CAP binding site: CAP binding activates transcription in the presence of cAMP. E. coli catabolite activator protein
    769..799     +  promoter       lac promoter: promoter for the E. coli lac operon
    807..823     +  protein_bind   lac operator: The lac repressor binds to the lac operator to inhibit transcription in E. coli. This inhibition can be relieved by adding lactose or isopropyl-β-D-thiogalactopyranoside (IPTG). lac repressor encoded by lacI
    896..1017    -  polyA_signal   SV40 poly(A) signal: SV40 polyadenylation signal
   1012..1137    -  CDS            ble (fragment): BLE_KLEPN - Experimental evidence at protein level: Swiss-Prot protein existence level 1. Binding protein with a strong affinity to the bleomycin family of antibiotics. Binds to CL990; an antimitotic-antibiotic compound. From Klebsiella pneumoniae.
   1147..2169    -  CDS            HygR: aminoglycoside phosphotransferase from E. coli; aph(4)-Ia; confers resistance to hygromycin
   2177..2224    -  protein_bind   FRT: FLP-mediated recombination occurs in the 8-bp core sequence TCTAGAAA (Turan and Bode, 2011). FLP recombinase from the Saccharomyces cerevisiae 2μ plasmid
   2229..2462    -  rep_origin     f1 ori (fragment) (sequence partly withheld): f1 bacteriophage origin of replication; arrow indicates direction of (+) strand synthesis
   2483..2504    -  promoter       SV40 promoter (fragment): SV40 enhancer and early promoter
   2508..2732    -  polyA_signal   bGH poly(A) signal: bovine growth hormone polyadenylation signal
   2776..2817    -  CDS            V5 tag: epitope tag from simian virus 5
   2866..3749    -  CDS            HaloTag® (fragment): modified bacterial dehalogenase that forms covalent bonds with chloroalkane derivatives
   3816..4124    -  CDS            H4_BOVIN (sequence withheld): Experimental evidence at protein level: Swiss-Prot protein existence level 1. Core component of nucleosome. Nucleosomes wrap and compact DNA into chromatin, limiting DNA accessibility to the cellular machineries which require DNA as a template. Histones thereby play a central role in transcription regulation, DNA repair, DNA replication and chromosomal stability. DNA accessibility is regulated via a complex set of post-translational modifications of histones, also called histone code, and nucleosome remodeling. From Bos taurus (Bovine).
   4244..4262    -  promoter       T7 promoter: promoter for bacteriophage T7 RNA polymerase
   4279..5457    -  promoter       EF-1α promoter: strong constitutive promoter for human elongation factor EF-1α
   5464..5530    -  CDS            small t antigen (fragment): SV40 (simian virus 40) small t antigen
   5539..5558    -  promoter       SRα promoter (fragment): hybrid promoter consisting of the SV40 early promoter plus part of the long terminal repeat of human T-lymphotrophic virus 1
   5555..5573    -  enhancer       CMV enhancer (fragment): human cytomegalovirus immediate early enhancer
   5728..5780    +  misc_feature   bom (fragment): basis of mobility region from pBR322
   5839..5943    +  promoter       AmpR promoter: bla
   5944..6804    +  CDS            AmpR: β-lactamase; bla; confers resistance to ampicillin, carbenicillin, and related antibiotics
   6975..445     +  rep_origin     ori (across the origin): high-copy-number ColE1/pMB1/pBR322/pUC origin of replication
>Addgene plasmid #247452 | pEF5-H4-HaloTag-FRT | addgene full sequence | sequence record 491706 | Addgene NGS Result
TGTTCTTCTAGTGTAGCCGTAGTTAGGCCACCACTTCAAGAACTCTGTAGCACCGCCTACATACCTCGCT
CTGCTAATCCTGTTACCAGTGGCTGCTGCCAGTGGCGATAAGTCGTGTCTTACCGGGTTGGACTCAAGAC
GATAGTTACCGGATAAGGCGCAGCGGTCGGGCTGAACGGGGGGTTCGTGCACACAGCCCAGCTTGGAGCG
AACGACCTACACCGAACTGAGATACCTACAGCGTGAGCTATGAGAAAGCGCCACGCTTCCCGAAGGGAGA
AAGGCGGACAGGTATCCGGTAAGCGGCAGGGTCGGAACAGGAGAGCGCACGAGGGAGCTTCCAGGGGGAA
ACGCCTGGTATCTTTATAGTCCTGTCGGGTTTCGCCACCTCTGACTTGAGCGTCGATTTTTGTGATGCTC
GTCAGGGGGGCGGAGCCTATGGAAAAACGCCAGCAACGCGGCCTTTTTACGGTTCCTGGCCTTTTGCTGG
CCTTTTGCTCACATGTTCTTTCCTGCGTTATCCCCTGATTCTGTGGATAACCGTATTACCGCCTTTGAGT
GAGCTGATACCGCTCGCCGCAGCCGAACGACCGAGCGCAGCGAGTCAGTGAGCGAGGAAGCGGAAGAGCG
CCCAATACGCAAACCGCCTCTCCCCGCGCGTTGGCCGATTCATTAATGCAGCTGGCACGACAGGTTTCCC
GACTGGAAAGCGGGCAGTGAGCGCAACGCAATTAATGTGAGTTAGCTCACTCATTAGGCACCCCAGGCTT
TACACTTTATGCTTCCGGCTCGTATGTTGTGTGGAATTGTGAGCGGATAACAATTTCACACAGGAAACAG
CTATGACCATGATTACGCCAAGCTCTAGCTAGAGGTCGACGGTATACAGACATGATAAGATACATTGATG
AGTTTGGACAAACCACAACTAGAATGCAGTGAAAAAAATGCTTTATTTGTGAAATTTGTGATGCTATTGC
TTTATTTGTAACCATTATAAGCTGCAATAAACAAGTTGGGGTGGGCGAAGAACTCCAGCATGAGATCCCC
GCGCTGGAGGATCATCCAGCCGGCGTCCCGGAAAACGATTCCGAAGCCCAACCTTTCATAGAAGGCGGCG
GTGGAATCGAAATCTCGTAGTACGTGCTATTCCTTTGCCCTCGGACGAGTGCTGGGGCGTCGGTTTCCAC
TATCGGCGAGTACTTCTACACAGCCATCGGTCCAGACGGCCGCGCTTCTGCGGGCGATTTGTGTACGCCC
GACAGTCCCGGCTCCGGATCGGACGATTGCGTCGCATCGACCCTGCGCCCAAGCTGCATCATCGAAATTG
CCGTCAACCAAGCTCTGATAGAGTTGGTCAAGACCAATGCGGAGCATATACGCCCGGAGCCGCGGCGATC
CTGCAAGCTCCGGATGCCTCCGCTCGAAGTAGCGCGTCTGCTGCTCCATACAAGCCAACCACGGCCTCCA
GAAGAAGATGTTGGCGACCTCGTATTGGGAATCCCCGAACATCGCCTCGCTCCAGTCAATGACCGCTGTT
ATGCGGCCATTGTCCGTCAGGACATTGTTGGAGCCGAAATCCGCGTGCACGAGGTGCCGGACTTCGGGGC
AGTCCTCGGCCCAAAGCATCAGCTCATCGAGAGCCTGCGCGACGGACGCACTGACGGTGTCGTCCATCAC
AGTTTGCCAGTGATACACATGGGGATCAGCAATCGCGCATATGAAATCACGCCATGTAGTGTATTGACCG
ATTCCTTGCGGTCCGAATGGGCCGAACCCGCTCGTCTGGCTAAGATCGGCCGCAGCGATCGCATCCATGG
CCTCCGCGACCGGCTGCAGAACAGCGGGCAGTTCGGTTTCAGGCAGGTCTTGCAACGTGACACCCTGTGC
ACGGCGGGAGATGCAATAGGTCAGGCTCTCGCTGAATTCCCCAATGTCAAGCACTTCCGGAATCGGGAGC
GCGGCCGATGCAAAGTGCCGATAAACATAACGATCTTTGTAGAAACCATCGGCGCAGCTATTTACCCGCA
GGACATATCCACGCCCTCCTACATCGAAGCTGAAAGCACGAGATTCTTCGCCCTCCGAGAGCTGCATCAG
GTCGGAGACGCTGTCGAACTTTTCGATCAGAAACTTCTCGACAGACGTCGCGGTGAGTTCAGGCTTTTTG
GCCAAGGAAGTTCCTATACTTTCTAGAGAATAGGAACTTCGGAATAGGAACTTCTAGGTACGTGAACCAT
CACCCT
[91 nt withheld, positions 2247-2337]
G
[124 nt withheld, positions 2339-2462]
GGGGATACCCCCTAGAGCCCCAGCTGGTTCTTTCCGCCTCAGAAGCCATAGAGCCCACCGCATCCCCAGC
ATGCCTGCTATTGTCTTCCCAATCCTCCCCCTTGCTGTCCTGCCCCACCCCACCCCCCAGAATAGAATGA
CACCTACTCAGACAATGCGATGCAATTTCCTCATTTTATTAGGAAAGGACAGTGGGAGTGGCACCTTCCA
GGGTCAAGGAAGGCACGGGGGAGGGGCAAACAACAGATGGCTGGCAACTAGAAGGCACAGTCGAGGCTGA
TCAGCGGGTTTAAACTCATTACTAACCGGTACGCGTAGAATCGAGACCGAGGAGAGGGTTAGGGATAGGC
TTACCTTCGAACCGCGGGCCCTCTAGACTCGAGCGGCCGCCGAATTAACTTAACCGGAAATCTCCAGAGT
AGACAGCCAGCGCGCGATCTCGCTGCCGATCAGGTCCGGGTTGTCTTCTTGCAGCAGATTCAGACCCGGG
CCGATGTCCACAGCCTTGCAGTTAGGCAGGCTTTTGGCCAGGCGAGCGGCTTCGGCCGGTGGGATCAGAA
CGCCTGGGGTGCCCCAGAACAGCAGCTTCGGGACAGGGGACTGGTGCAGCCAGTCCATGTATTCTTCGAC
CAGCGCGACGATGTTCGCTGGCTCACCGGCGATTGGCAGCTCGTTTGGGAAGCGCCACAGTGGCTCGCGG
TCAACAGGATTCAGGAACGGCTCGCGGTAATGGTCCATCTCGACTTCAGTCAGCGGGCGGACGACACCCA
TCGGCAGCGTACCCTCGATAAAAACGTTCTGATCGATGATCAGCTTGCGGCCGACGTCGGTGGTGCGGAA
GGCCTGGAAGGTCTCGCGGGCAAATTCTGGCCATTCGTCCCAGGTCGGGATAGGGCGGATGAACTCCATA
AATGCAATACCTTTGACGCGCTCTGGATTGCGCTTGGCCCAGTGGAAACCCAGAGCGGAGCCCCAGTCGT
GAATGACCAGGACGACCTCTTCCAGACCCAGGGCTTCGATGAAGGCATCCATGAAGCGGACGTGGTCGTC
GAAGAAATAACCCAGGTCTGGTTTGTCGGATTTGCCCATACCGATCAGGTCTGGAGCAATGCAGCGATGG
GTCGGTGCAACATGCGGGATGATGTTGCGCCACACGTAGGAGGAGGTCGGGTTACCGTGCAGGAACAGCA
CAGGGGTGCCATCGCGCGGACCAACATCGACGTAGTGCATGCGCTCGCCCAGGACTTCCACATAATGGGG
GTCGAATGGAAAGCCAGTACCGATTTCGGAACCGCCACCAGAGCCTCCACCTCCACTTCCACCTCCGCCT
GAACCACCTCCACCAGATGGATC
[309 nt withheld, positions 3816-4124]
CTCGAAATTCGCTAGCTCTAGAGCGGCCCCGCCACTGTGCTGGATATCTGCAGAATTCCACCACACTGGA
CTAGTGGATCCGAGCTCGGTACCAAGCTTACCTAGCCAGCTTGGGTCTCCCTATAGTGAGTCGTATTAGT
ACCAAGCTAATTCCTCACGACACCTGAAATGGAAGAAAAAAACTTTGAACCACTGTCTGAGGCTTGAGAA
TGAACCAAGATCCAAACTCAAAAAGGGCAAATTCCAAGGAGAATTACATCAAGTGCCAAGCTGGCCTAAC
TTCAGTCTCCACCCACTCAGTGTGGGGAAACTCCATCGCATAAAACCCCTCCCCCCAACCTAAAGACGAC
GTACTCCAAAAGCTCGAGAACTAATCGAGGTGCCTGGACGGCGCCCGGTACTCCGTGGAGTCACATGAAG
CGACGGCTGAGGACGGAAAGGCCCTTTTCCTTTGTGTGGGTGACTCACCCGCCCGCTCTCCCGAGCGCCG
CGTCCTCCATTTTGAGCTCCCTGCAGCAGGGCCGGGAAGCGGCCATCTTTCCGCTCACGCAACTGGTGCC
GACCGGGCCAGCCTTGCCGCCCAGGGCGGGGCGATACACGGCGGCGCGAGGCCAGGCACCAGAGCAGGCC
GGCCAGCTTGAGACTACCCCCGTCCGATTCTCGGTGGCCGCGCTCGCAGGCCCCGCCTCGCCGAACATGT
GCGCTGGGACGCACGGGCCCCGTCGCCGCCCGCGGCCCCAAAAACCGAAATACCAGTGTGCAGATCTTGG
CCCGCATTTACAAGACTATCTTGCCAGAAAAAAAGCGTCGCAGCAGGTCATCAAAAATTTTAAATGGCTA
GAGACTTATCGAAAGCAGCGAGACAGGCGCGAAGGTGCCACCAGATTCGCACGCGGCGGCCCCAGCGCCC
AGGCCAGGCCTCAACTCAAGCACGAGGCGAAGGGGCTCCTTAAGCGCAAGGCCTCGAACTCTCCCACCCA
CTTCCAACCCGAAGCTCGGGATCAAGAATCACGTACTGCAGCCAGGTGGAAGTAATTCAAGGCACGCAAG
GGCCATAACCCGTAAAGAGGCCAGGCCCGCGGGAACCACACACGGCACTTACCTGTGTTCTGGCGGCAAA
CCCGTTGCGAAAAAGAACGTTCACGGCGACTACTGCACTTATATACGGTTCTCCCCCACCCTCGGGAAAA
AGGCGGAGCCAGTACACGACATCACTTTCCCAGTTTACCCCGCGCCACCTTCTCTAGGCACCGGTTCAAT
TGCCGACCCCTCCCCCCAACTTCTCGGGGACTGTGGGCGATGTGCGCTCTGCCCACTGACGGGCACCGGA
GCCAATTCCCACTCCTTTCAAGACCTAGAAGGTCCATTAGCTGCAAAGATTCCTCTCTGTTTAAAACTTT
ATCCATCTTTGCAAAGCTTTTTGCAAAAGCCTAGTCAATAATCAATGTCAACGCGTATATCTGGCCCGTA
CATCGCGAAGCAGCGCAAAACGCCTAACCCTAAGCAGATTCTTCATGCAATTGTCGGTCAAGCCTTGCCT
TGTTGTAGCTTAAATTTTGCTCGCGCACTACTCAGCGACCTCCAACACACAAGCAGGGAGCAGATACTGG
CTTAACTATGCGGCATCAGAGCAGATTGTACTGAGAGTGCACCATAGGGGATCGGGAGATCTCCCGATCC
GTCGACGTCAGGTGGCACTTTTCGGGGAAATGTGCGCGGAACCCCTATTTGTTTATTTTTCTAAATACAT
TCAAATATGTATCCGCTCATGAGACAATAACCCTGATAAATGCTTCAATAATATTGAAAAAGGAAGAGTA
TGAGTATTCAACATTTCCGTGTCGCCCTTATTCCCTTTTTTGCGGCATTTTGCCTTCCTGTTTTTGCTCA
CCCAGAAACGCTGGTGAAAGTAAAAGATGCTGAAGATCAGTTGGGTGCACGAGTGGGTTACATCGAACTG
GATCTCAACAGCGGTAAGATCCTTGAGAGTTTTCGCCCCGAAGAACGTTTTCCAATGATGAGCACTTTTA
AAGTTCTGCTATGTGGCGCGGTATTATCCCGTATTGACGCCGGGCAAGAGCAACTCGGTCGCCGCATACA
CTATTCTCAGAATGACTTGGTTGAGTACTCACCAGTCACAGAAAAGCATCTTACGGATGGCATGACAGTA
AGAGAATTATGCAGTGCTGCCATAACCATGAGTGATAACACTGCGGCCAACTTACTTCTGACAACGATCG
GAGGACCGAAGGAGCTAACCGCTTTTTTGCACAACATGGGGGATCATGTAACTCGCCTTGATCGTTGGGA
ACCGGAGCTGAATGAAGCCATACCAAACGACGAGCGTGACACCACGATGCCTGTAGCAATGGCAACAACG
TTGCGCAAACTATTAACTGGCGAACTACTTACTCTAGCTTCCCGGCAACAATTAATAGACTGGATGGAGG
CGGATAAAGTTGCAGGACCACTTCTGCGCTCGGCCCTTCCGGCTGGCTGGTTTATTGCTGATAAATCTGG
AGCCGGTGAGCGTGGGTCTCGCGGTATCATTGCAGCACTGGGGCCAGATGGTAAGCCCTCCCGTATCGTA
GTTATCTACACGACGGGGAGTCAGGCAACTATGGATGAACGAAATAGACAGATCGCTGAGATAGGTGCCT
CACTGATTAAGCATTGGTAACTGTCAGACCAAGTTTACTCATATATACTTTAGATTGATTTAAAACTTCA
TTTTTAATTTAAAAGGATCTAGGTGAAGATCCTTTTTGATAATCTCATGACCAAAATCCCTTAACGTGAG
TTTTCGTTCCACTGAGCGTCAGACCCCGTAGAAAAGATCAAAGGATCTTCTTGAGATCCTTTTTTTCTGC
GCGTAATCTGCTGCTTGCAAACAAAAAAACCACCGCTACCAGCGGTGGTTTGTTTGCCGGATCAAGAGCT
ACCAACTCTTTTTCCGAAGGTAACTGGCTTCAGCAGAGCGCAGATACCAAATAC
